>Addgene plasmid #32455 | pEGFP-N1-CaMKKbeta S129D, S133D, S137D | addgene partial sequence | sequence record 43354 | CMV-F 5'-CGCAAATGGGCGGTAGGCGTG-3'
AGCTGGTTTAGTGAACCGTCAGATCCGCTAGCATGGACTACAAGGACGACGATGACAAAGCTAGCTCATC
ATGTGTCTCTAGCCAGCCCACCAGCGACCGGGTGGCCCCCCAGGATGAGCTGGGAAGTGGGGGTGGCAGC
CGGGAAGGCCAGAAGCCCTGTGAGGCACTGCGGGGACTCTCATCCTTAAGTATCCACTTGGGCATGGAAT
CCTTCATCGTGGTCACCGAGTGTGAGCCAGGCCGGGGTGTGGACCTCAACCTGGCCAGAGACCAGCCTCC
GGAGGCCGATGGCCAGGAACTCCCCCTCGAAGCCTCGGACCCTGAGTCCCGGTCCCCGCTTTCTGGTCGC
AAGATGTCCCTGCAGGAGCCGTCCCAGGGCGGGCCGGCATCCAGCAGCAACAGCCTGGACATGAATGGAC
GCTGCATCTGCCCATCCCTGTCCTACGATCCAGCCAGCGACCCACAGTCCGATCCCCGGATGCCCCGGCG
GCCCACAGTAGAGTCACACCACGTCTCCATTACCGGTTTGCAGGACTGCGTGCAGCTGAATCAGTACACC
CTGAAGGATGAAATTGGAAAGGGCTCCTATGGTGTTGTCAAGCTGGCCTACAATGAAAATGACAATACTT
ATTACGCAATGAAAGTGCTGTCCAAAAAGAAGCTGATCCGACAGGCTGGCTTCCCACGTCGCCCCCCACC
ACGAGGAGCTCGCCCAGCCCCAGGGGGCTGCATCCAGCCCAGGGGCCCCATCGAGCAAGTGTACCAGGAG
ATTGCTATCCTCAAAAAGCTGGATCATCCCAACGTGGTGAAGCTGGTAGAGGTCCTGGATGACCCTAATG
AGGACCATCTGTACATGGTGTTTGAGTTGGTGAACC
