>Addgene plasmid #32455 | pEGFP-N1-CaMKKbeta S129D, S133D, S137D | addgene partial sequence | sequence record 43356 | EGFP-N 5'-CGTCGCCGTCCAGCTCGACCAG-3'
CGCCCTTGCTACCATGTGGCGACCGGTGGATCCCGGGCCCGCGGTACCGTCGACTGCCAAGAGCACTTCC
TCCTCCCCCACAGGGGCCGGCTCTGGGCCCCGGGGGCTGTCTTCGCTGCCTTGCTTCGTGAGCAGGTTTC
CAGGCGCTGACAGGGAACGTTCCTCCCGGCGGCTACCTTCGAACGGGTTCCCGAATGAGCGCTTTCGAAT
CATGGTCTTTACCAGGATCACAGTTGCCAGGCTGGGAATGTGTTTGACTGAATTCTCGACCTCCTCTTCG
GTCACCTCGACCAGTGTGCAGTTCTCGTCCTCCGACGGCAATGGCTCGGCCCCGTGCCTCGTAACCCAAG
GGTGCAGCTTGATTTCAGGCACCACAATCCTGGACTCTGGATTTTTGTCCAACATCCGAGTGATCAGATC
TTTCAAGTCTTCGGCTATATCGGG
