>Addgene plasmid #32455 | pEGFP-N1-CaMKKbeta S129D, S133D, S137D | addgene partial sequence | sequence record 47346 | EGFP-N 5'-CGTCGCCGTCCAGCTCGACCAG-3'
TCGCCTTGCTCACCATGTGGCGACCGGTGGATCCCGGGCCCGCGGTACCGTCGACTGCCAAGAGCACTTC
CTCCTCCCCCACAGGGGCCGGCTCTGGGCCCCGGGGGCTGTCTTCGCTGCCTTGCTTCGTGAGCAGGTTT
CCAGGCGCTGACAGGGAACGTTCCTCCCGGCGGCTACCTTCGAACGGGTTCCCGAATGAGCGCTTTCGAA
TCATGGTCTTTACCAGGATCACAGTTGCCAGGCTGGGAATGTGTTTGACTGAATTCTCGACCTCCTCTTC
GGTCACCTCGACCAGTGTGCAGTTCTCGTCCTCCGACGGCAATGGCTCGGCCCCGTGCCTCGTAACCCAA
GGGTGCAGCTTGATTTCAGGCACCACAATCCTGGACTCTGGATTTTTGTCCAACATCCGAGTGATCAGAT
CTTTCAAGTCTTCGGCTATATCGGGCTGGTCGGGAAACTCCAGGGCCTGACTCTTGATCTTACTGTGCAA
ACACATGATTCGTTCATCCATGAAAGGGCACTGGCCAAAGACAAAGCAGTACAGCGTCACACCCATGGCA
CAAACATCCAACGCCTTTCCGGAGAAGATCTTGCGGGTCTCTGAGAGCGACTCGGGTGCCATGAAGGCAG
GTGTGCCCACGGTGTTAGACAGCAAGGCGTCGCTGCCCTTGAACTCGTTGCTTACACCGAAGTCGGCAAT
CTTGATGTGCCCGTCTTCCCCCACCAGGAGGTTGGAAGGTTTGATGTCCCGATGGATGATCTTCTGGTAA
TGCAAGTACTCTATGCCTTTGATCAGATCCTGGAAGTAGAAGCGGGCCTGGTCTTCGGACAGTGGCTTGA
GGGTGGGCACTTCCATTACAGGCCCTTGGTTCACCAACTCAAACACCATGTACAGATGGTCCTCATTAGG
