[The description below was written by a language model from this plasmid's Addgene catalogue record.]
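Description:
pEGFP-N1-CaMKKbeta S129D, S133D, S137D is a mammalian expression plasmid built on the Clontech pEGFP-N1 backbone (about 4.7 kb without insert). It is propagated in E. coli under kanamycin selection, and the same resistance cassette provides neomycin resistance in mammalian cells, allowing stable transfectants to be selected with G418. The backbone was modified by the depositor: a linker encoding a FLAG epitope was inserted at the NheI site, and the duplicated second NheI site created by this step was removed by site-directed mutagenesis.

The insert is the mouse Camkk2 coding sequence (calcium/calmodulin-dependent protein kinase kinase beta, CaMKKbeta/CaMKK2), cloned between NheI and SalI, both of which remain intact. Transcription is driven by the CMV promoter, and the protein is recorded as carrying an N-terminal FLAG tag and a C-terminal GFP fusion supplied by the backbone. This permits both fluorescence-based visualisation and FLAG-based detection or immunoprecipitation. Three serines, at positions 129, 133 and 137, are replaced with aspartate. Such substitutions are commonly used to mimic constitutive phosphorylation through the negative charge of the side chain. This fits the associated study, which concerns regulation of CaMKKbeta by multisite phosphorylation. The construct is therefore suited to comparing the activity, regulation or localisation of a phosphomimetic kinase with other forms in transfected mammalian cells. The depositor notes that an additional W374C substitution is present in the insert, which users should take into account when interpreting results. No feature table was provided, so element positions and the total plasmid size are not stated.
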