Addgene plasmid #32455: pEGFP-N1-CaMKKbeta S129D, S133D, S137D
Depositing lab: Anthony Means. Depositing organization: Duke University. Publication: Ca2+/Calmodulin-dependent Protein Kinase Kinase {beta} Is Regulated by Multisite Phosphorylation. Green MF, Scott JW, Steel R, Oakhill JS, Kemp BE, Means AR. J Biol Chem. 2011 Aug 12;286(32):28066-79. Epub 2011 Jun 13. 10.1074/jbc.M111.251504 PubMed 21669867.
Backbone
  Vector backbone: pEGFP-N1
  Backbone manufacturer: Clontech
  Backbone size w/o insert (bp): 4700
  Modifications to backbone: FLAG tag added into NheI site by cutting and inserting linker with FLAG tag and NheI overhangs. Second NheI site removed by site-directed mutagenesis.
  Vector type: Mammalian Expression
  Selectable markers: Neomycin (select with G418)
Growth in bacteria
  Bacterial resistance: Kanamycin, 50 μg/mL
  Growth temperature: 37°C
  Growth strain: DH5alpha
  Copy number: Unknown
Gene/Insert
  Gene/Insert name: Calcium/Calmodulin dependent protein kinase kinase beta (alt names: CaMKKbeta; CaMKK2)
  Species: M. musculus (mouse)
  Mutation: S129D, S133D, S137D
  GenBank ID: NM_145358.1
  Entrez Gene: Camkk2 (a.k.a. 6330570N16Rik, AW061083, mKIAA0787)
  Promoter: CMV
  Tag / fusion protein: GFP (C terminal on backbone); FLAG (N terminal on insert)
  Cloning method: Restriction Enzyme; 5′ cloning site NheI (not destroyed); 3′ cloning site SalI (not destroyed)
  Sequencing primers: 5′ CMV
Terms and licenses: Academic/Nonprofit Terms; Industry Terms: Not Available to Industry
Depositor comments: W374C mutation present.
How to cite: pEGFP-N1-CaMKKbeta S129D, S133D, S137D was a gift from Anthony Means (Addgene plasmid # 32455 ; http://n2t.net/addgene:32455 ; RRID:Addgene_32455)
